Addgene plasmid #205344: pBad33_ISEfa4_reRNA
Purpose: Bacterial expression of ISEfa4 TnpB and its reRNA
Depositing lab: Haoyi Wang. Depositing organization: Institute of Zoology, Chinese Academy of Sciences. Publication: Evolutionary mining and functional characterization of TnpB nucleases identify efficient miniature genome editors. Xiang G, Li Y, Sun J, Huo Y, Cao S, Cao Y, Guo Y, Yang L, Cai Y, Zhang YE, Wang H. Nat Biotechnol. 2023 Jun 29. doi: 10.1038/s41587-023-01857-x. PubMed 37386294.
Backbone
  Vector backbone: pBAD
  Vector type: Bacterial Expression
Growth in bacteria
  Bacterial resistance: Chloramphenicol, 25 μg/mL
  Growth temperature: 37°C
  Growth strain: DH5alpha
  Copy number: Low Copy
Gene/Insert
  Gene/Insert name: ISEfa4 TnpB
  Species: Other
  Cloning method: Unknown
Terms and licenses: Academic/Nonprofit Terms; Industry Terms: Not Available to Industry
How to cite: pBad33_ISEfa4_reRNA was a gift from Haoyi Wang (Addgene plasmid # 205344 ; http://n2t.net/addgene:205344 ; RRID:Addgene_205344)
