[The description below was written by a language model from this plasmid's Addgene catalogue record and pLannotate feature annotations shown in this document.]
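Description:
pBad33_ISEfa4_reRNA is a low-copy bacterial expression plasmid of about 5.5 kb, built on a pBAD33-type backbone to produce the ISEfa4 TnpB nuclease together with its guide RNA (reRNA) in E. coli. It replicates from a p15A origin, which is compatible with ColE1-type plasmids and so allows co-maintenance with a second plasmid. Selection is by chloramphenicol through a cat gene driven by its own promoter. The annotation also detects backbone remnants typical of the pACYC184/pBAD33 lineage: truncated β-lactamase segments with the AmpR promoter, an M13 phage origin, short ColE1-like and RSF origin fragments, an IS1 fragment, and pieces of the tetracycline resistance gene and its promoter. None of these fragments is expected to provide a functional marker, and chloramphenicol is the only resistance listed.

Although the name refers to pBAD, the feature table shows no araBAD promoter or araC gene. Instead, two copies of the strong constitutive synthetic J23119 promoter are annotated, one near the start of the sequence and a SpeI-ended variant about 1.2 kb downstream. The unannotated interval between them is of a size consistent with a compact TnpB coding sequence. The stretch after the second promoter plausibly holds the reRNA, followed by the 5S rRNA segment and the rrnB T1 and T2 terminators. This assignment is an inference, because neither the TnpB open reading frame nor the reRNA is explicitly annotated, and the record does not state the guide sequence or any tags. The associated study concerns mining and characterising TnpB nucleases as miniature genome editors, so the plasmid presumably served for testing RNA-guided DNA targeting by ISEfa4 TnpB in bacteria.
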