Features (pLannotate 1.2.2; 17 found; start..end, strand, type, name):
     20..53      +  promoter       J23119 promoter: bacterial promoter (Registry of Standard Biological Parts BBa J23119)
   1249..1283    +  promoter       J23119(SpeI) promoter: bacterial promoter (Registry of Standard Biological Parts BBa J23119) modified to end with an SpeI site
   1612..1727    +  ncRNA          5S rRNA: Accession: RF00001 - 5S ribosomal RNA
   1731..1817    +  terminator     rrnB T1 terminator: Escherichia coli rrnB; transcription terminator T1 from the E. coli rrnB gene
   1909..1936    +  terminator     rrnB T2 terminator: transcription terminator T2 from the E. coli rrnB gene
   1955..2046    +  promoter       AmpR promoter: bla
   2047..2166    +  CDS            AmpR (fragment): β-lactamase; bla; confers resistance to ampicillin, carbenicillin, and related antibiotics
   2167..2461    +  CDS            bla(M) (fragment): β-lactamase lacking the signal sequence; bla(M); allows cytosolic expression of β-lactamase
   2504..2884    +  rep_origin     M13 ori (sequence partly withheld): M13 bacteriophage origin of replication; arrow indicates direction of (+) strand synthesis
   3070..3303    +  rep_origin     ori (fragment): high-copy-number ColE1/pMB1/pBR322/pUC origin of replication
   3518..4174    -  CDS            cat: CAT_ECOLX - Experimental evidence at protein level: Swiss-Prot protein existence level 1. This enzyme is an effector of chloramphenicol resistance in bacteria. From Escherichia coli. This protein is used as a marker in many commonly used cloning vectors, such as pACYC184.
   4175..4277    -  promoter       cat promoter: promoter of the E. coli cat gene encoding chloramphenicol acetyltransferase
   4398..4541    +  mobile_element IS1 (fragment): prokaryotic transposable element IS1
   4660..4715    -  rep_origin     RSF ori (fragment): Plasmids containing the RSF 1030 origin of replication can be propagated in E. coli cells that contain additional plasmids with compatible origins.
   4803..5348    -  rep_origin     p15A ori: Plasmids containing the medium-copy-number p15A origin of replication can be propagated in E. coli cells that contain a second plasmid with the ColE1 origin.
   5385..5505    -  CDS            TcR (fragment): tetracycline efflux protein; tet; confers resistance to tetracycline
   5515..18      +  promoter       tet promoter (fragment) (across the origin): E. coli promoter for tetracycline efflux protein gene
>Addgene plasmid #205344 | pBad33_ISEfa4_reRNA | addgene full sequence | sequence record 410882 | Addgene NGS Result
TGACAGCTTATCATCGATCTGACAGCTAGCTCAGTCCTAGGTATAATGCTAGCCCCGGGAAAAGATCTAA
AGAGGAGAAAGAATTCATGGAACAACTAAAAGCATACAAATTCAGAATCTATCCAACAGAGGAACAAGAA
ATCTTCTTTGCCAAATCTTTTGGTTGTGTCCGTAAGGTCTACAATCTAATGCTTGATGACCGAAAAAAGG
CGTATGAAGAAGTTAAAAATGATTCTTCTAAAAAAATGACTTTTCCGACACCAGCTAAATACAAGAAAGA
ATTTCCGTTTTTGAAAGAAATTGATAGCCTTGCTTTAGCCAATGCCCAACTTAATTTAGATAAAGCATAC
AAGAATTTTTTTCGGGATAAATCCGTTGGATTTCCACGTTTCAAAAGTAAGAAAAATCCTGTTCAGAGTT
ATACAACGAATAATCAAAATGGTACAGTTGCTTTGATTGATAGTAAATTCATCAAAGTTCCTAAATTGAA
GTCATTAGTAAGAATTAAGCTTCATAGACAACCAAAAGGGATTATCAAATCTGCTACAATATCACGTCAT
TCTAGCGGTAAATACTATATTTCTTTGTTGTGTAAAGAAGAAATTATCGAATTACCTAAAACTAATTCCA
CAATTGGTATTGACTTAGGTATTATGGACTTTGCGATTCTTTCTGATGGACAAAAAATTGATAATAATAA
ATTCACGTCCAAAATGGAAAAGAAACTAAAGCGTGAACAACGCAAATTGTCTAGGCGTGCTTTATTGGCT
AAAAATAAAGGTACCAATCTATTTGAAGCTAAAAATTATCAAAAACAAAAACGCAAAGTAGCTAGATTGC
ATGAAAAAGTAATGAATCAACGTACTGATTTTCTGAATAAGTTGAGTACAGAAATGATCAAAAATCACGA
TATTATCTGTATTGAAGACTTAAACACAAAAGGTATGTTGCGAAATCATAAATTAGCTAAAAGTATTTCT
GATGTTTCTTGGTCAAAGTTTGTGACTAAATTACAATACAAGGCTGACTGGTATGGACGAAAAATCATCA
AAGTAGATAAATGGTTTCCGTCTAGTCAGATTTGTTCAGAGTGCGGACATAAAGATGGCAAGAAATCTCT
TGAAATTCGAGAATGGACTTGTCCTGTTTGTCATACTCATCATGATCGTGATATCAATGCTAGTATCAAT
ATTCTGACCGAAGGTCTAAGACTACATTCTATGGGATTGGCTGGATCCTGAGAGATCTTTGACAGCTAGC
TCAGTCCTAGGTATAATACTAGTGTATCAATATTCTGACCGAAGGTCTAAGACTACATTCTATGGGATTG
GCTTAGATCCAATCATCAAGAACCGTAGGAACTACGGGGATAGCTTGGTAAATAAGAGACACCGCTGTTA
GTAAAGAAATACGCTATCAAGTATGCTCTATTCCCAAGAAGCTCCCACTTCAAGCGTTAAGAACCGTCAG
GTTTAGCTAAGTGGTGAGTAGTTCACGCTCGGAGATCATCATTGCGTTTTTTAAGCTTGGCTGTTTTGGC
GGATGAGAGAAGATTTTCAGCCTGATACAGATTAAATCAGAACGCAGAAGCGGTCTGATAAAACAGAATT
TGCCTGGCGGCAGTAGCGCGGTGGTCCCACCTGACCCCATGCCGAACTCAGAAGTGAAACGCCGTAGCGC
CGATGGTAGTGTGGGGTCTCCCCATGCGAGAGTAGGGAACTGCCAGGCATCAAATAAAACGAAAGGCTCA
GTCGAAAGACTGGGCCTTTCGTTTTATCTGTTGTTTGTCGGTGAACGCTCTCCTGAGTAGGACAAATCCG
CCGGGAGCGGATTTGAACGTTGCGAAGCAACGGCCCGGAGGGTGGCGGGCAGGACGCCCGCCATAAACTG
CCAGGCATCAAATTAAGCAGAAGGCCATCCTGACGGATGGCCTTTTTGCGTTTCTACAAACTCTTTTGTT
TATTTTTCTAAATACATTCAAATATGTATCCGCTCATGAGACAATAACCCTGATAAATGCTTCAATAATA
TTGAAAAAGGAAGAGTATGAGTATTCAACATTTCCGTGTCGCCCTTATTCCCTTTTTTGCGGCATTTTGC
CTTCCTGTTTTTGCTCACCCAGAAACGCTGGTGAAAGTAAAAGATGCTGAAGATCAGTTGGGTGCAGCAA
ACTATTAACTGGCGAACTACTTACTCTAGCTTCCCGGCAACAATTAATAGACTGGATGGAGGCGGATAAA
GTTGCAGGACCACTTCTGCGCTCGGCCCTTCCGGCTGGCTGGTTTATTGCTGATAAATCTGGAGCCGGTG
AGCGTGGGTCTCGCGGTATCATTGCAGCACTGGGGCCAGATGGTAAGCCCTCCCGTATCGTAGTTATCTA
CACGACGGGGAGTCAGGCAACTATGGATGAACGAAATAGACAGATCGCTGAGATAGGTGCCTCACTGATT
AAGCATTGGTAACTGTCAGACCAAGTTTACTCATATATACTTTAGATTGATT
[125 nt withheld, positions 2503-2627]
C
[141 nt withheld, positions 2629-2769]
CCTTTGACGTTGGAGTCCACGTTCTTT
[37 nt withheld, positions 2797-2833]
ACCCTATCTCGGGCTATTCTTTTGATTTATAAGGGATTTTGCCGATTTCGGCCTATTGGTTAAAAAATGA
GCTGATTTAACAAAAATTTAACGCGAATTTTAACAAAATATTAACGTTTACAATTTAAAAGGATCTAGGT
GAAGATCCTTTTTGATAATCTCATGACCAAAATCCCTTAACGTGAGTTTTCGTTCCACTGAGCGTCAGAC
CCCGTAGAAAAGATCAAAGGATCTTCTTGAGATCCTTTTTTTCTGCGCGTAATCTGCTGCTTGCAAACAA
AAAAACCACCGCTACCAGCGGTGGTTTGTTTGCCGGATCAAGAGCTACCAACTCTTTTTCCGAAGGTAAC
TGGCTTCAGCAGAGCGCAGATACCAAATACTGTCCTTCTAGTGTAGCCGTAGTTAGGCCACCACTTCAAG
AACTCTGTAGCACCGCCTACATACCTCGCTCTGCTAATCCTGTTACCAGTCAGGCATTTGAGAAGCACAC
GGTCACACTGCTTCCGGTAGTCAATAAACCGGTAAACCAGCAATAGACATAAGCGGCTATTTAACGACCC
TGCCCTGAACCGACGACCGGGTCGAATTTGCTTTCGAATTTCTGCCATTCATCCGCTTATTATCACTTAT
TCAGGCGTAGCAACCAGGCGTTTAAGGGCACCAATAACTGCCTTAAAAAAATTACGCCCCGCCCTGCCAC
TCATCGCAGTACTGTTGTAATTCATTAAGCATTCTGCCGACATGGAAGCCATCACAAACGGCATGATGAA
CCTGAATCGCCAGCGGCATCAGCACCTTGTCGCCTTGCGTATAATATTTGCCCATGGTGAAAACGGGGGC
GAAGAAGTTGTCCATATTGGCCACGTTTAAATCAAAACTGGTGAAACTCACCCAGGGATTGGCTGAGACG
AAAAACATATTCTCAATAAACCCTTTAGGGAAATAGGCCAGGTTTTCACCGTAACACGCCACATCTTGCG
AATATATGTGTAGAAACTGCCGGAAATCGTCGTGGTATTCACTCCAGAGCGATGAAAACGTTTCAGTTTG
CTCATGGAAAACGGTGTAACAAGGGTGAACACTATCCCATATCACCAGCTCACCGTCTTTCATTGCCATA
CGGAACTCCGGATGAGCATTCATCAGGCGGGCAAGAATGTGAATAAAGGCCGGATAAAACTTGTGCTTAT
TTTTCTTTACGGTCTTTAAAAAGGCCGTAATATCCAGCTGAACGGTCTGGTTATAGGTACATTGAGCAAC
TGACTGAAATGCCTCAAAATGTTCTTTACGATGCCATTGGGATATATCAACGGTGGTATATCCAGTGATT
TTTTTCTCCATTTTAGCTTCCTTAGCTCCTGAAAATCTCGATAACTCAAAAAATACGCCCGGTAGTGATC
TTATTTCATTATGGTGAAAGTTGGAACCTCTTACGTGCCGATCAACGTCTCATTTTCGCCAAAAGTTGGC
CCAGGGCTTCCCGGTATCAACAGGGACACCAGGATTTATTTATTCTGCGAAGTGATCTTCCGTCACAGGT
ATTTATTCGGCGCAAAGTGCGTCGGGTGATGCTGCCAACTTACTGATTTAGTGTATGATGGTGTTTTTGA
GGTGCTCCAGTGGCTTCTGTTTCTATCAGCTGTCCCTCCTGTTCAGCTACTGACGGGGTGGTGCGTAACG
GCAAAAGCACCGCCGGACATCAGCGCTAGCGGAGTGTATACTGGCTTACTATGTTGGCACTGATGAGGGT
GTCAGTGAAGTGCTTCATGTGGCAGGAGAAAAAAGGCTGCACCGGTGCGTCAGCAGAATATGTGATACAG
GATATATTCCGCTTCCTCGCTCACTGACTCGCTACGCTCGGTCGTTCGACTGCGGCGAGCGGAAATGGCT
TACGAACGGGGCGGAGATTTCCTGGAAGATGCCAGGAAGATACTTAACAGGGAAGTGAGAGGGCCGCGGC
AAAGCCGTTTTTCCATAGGCTCCGCCCCCCTGACAAGCATCACGAAATCTGACGCTCAAATCAGTGGTGG
CGAAACCCGACAGGACTATAAAGATACCAGGCGTTTCCCCCTGGCGGCTCCCTCGTGCGCTCTCCTGTTC
CTGCCTTTCGGTTTACCGGTGTCATTCCGCTGTTATGGCCGCGTTTGTCTCATTCCACGCCTGACACTCA
GTTCCGGGTAGGCAGTTCGCTCCAAGCTGGACTGTATGCACGAACCCCCCGTTCAGTCCGACCGCTGCGC
CTTATCCGGTAACTATCGTCTTGAGTCCAACCCGGAAAGACATGCAAAAGCACCACTGGCAGCAGCCACT
GGTAATTGATTTAGAGGAGTTAGTCTTGAAGTCATGCGCCGGTTAAGGCTAAACTGAAAGGACAAGTTTT
GGTGACTGCGCTCCTCCAAGCCAGTTACCTCGGTTCAAAGAGTTGGTAGCTCAGAGAACCTTCGAAAAAC
CGCCCTGCAAGGCGGTTTTTTCGTTTTCAGAGCAAGAGATTACGCGCAGACCAAAACGATCTCAAGAAGA
TCATCTTATTAATCAGATAAAATATTTCTAGGCTCATGAGCCCGAAGTGGCGAGCCCGATCTTCCCCATC
GGTGATGTCGGCGATATAGGCGCCAGCAACCGCACCTGTGGCGCCGGTGATGCCGGCCACGATGCGTCCG
GCGTAGAGGATCTGCTCATGTT
